>Addgene plasmid #134927 | Rap1B FLARE | addgene full sequence | sequence record 328835 | Addgene NGS Result
TCCTGCATCTTTTAATCAAATCCCAAGATGTGTATAAACGCGCCGGTATGTACAGGAAGAGGTTTATACT
AAACTGTTACATTGCAAACGTGGTTTCGTGTGCCAAGTGTGAAAACCGATGTTTAATCAAGGCTCTGACG
CATTTCTACAACCACGACTCCAAGTGTGTGGGTGAAGTCATGCATCTTTTAATCAAATCCCAAGATGTGT
ATAAACCACCAAACTGCCAAAAAATGAAAACTGTCGACAAGCTCTGTCCGTTTGCTGGCAACTGCAAGGG
TCTCAATCCTATTTGTAATTATTGAATAATAAAACAATTATAAATGTCAAATTTGTTTTTTATTAACGAT
ACAAACCAAACGCAACAAGAACATTTGTAGTATTATCTATAATTGAAAACGCGTAGTTATAATCGCTGAG
GTAATATTTAAAATCATTTTCAAATGATTCACAGTTAATTTGCGACAATATAATTTTATTTTCACATAAA
CTAGACGCCTTGTCGTCTTCTTCTTCGTATTCCTTCTCTTTTTCATTTTTCTCTTCATAAAAATTAACAT
AGTTATTATCGTATCCATATATGTATCTATCGTATAGAGTAAATTTTTTGTTGTCATAAATATATATGTC
TTTTTTAATGGGGTGTATAGTACCGCTGCGCATAGTTTTTCTGTAATTTACAACAGTGCTATTTTCTGGT
AGTTCTTCGGAGTGTGTTGCTTTAATTATTAAATTTATATAATCAATGAATTTGGGATCGTCGGTTTTGT
ACAATATGTTGCCGGCATAGTACGCAGCTTCTTCTAGTTCAATTACACCATTTTTTAGCAGCACCGGATT
AACATAACTTTCCAAAATGTTGTACGAACCGTTAAACAAAAACAGTTCACCTCCCTTTTCTATACTATTG
TCTGCGAGCAGTTGTTTGTTGTTAAAAATAACAGCCATTGTAATGAGACGCACAAACTAATATCACAAAC
TGGAAATGTCTATCAATATATAGTTGCTGATGGCCGGCCTATTAATAGTAATCAATTACGGGGTCATTAG
TTCATAGCCCATATATGGAGTTCCGCGTTACATAACTTACGGTAAATGGCCCGCCTGGCTGACCGCCCAA
CGACCCCCGCCCATTGACGTCAATAATGACGTATGTTCCCATAGTAACGCCAATAGGGACTTTCCATTGA
CGTCAATGGGTGGAGTATTTACGGTAAACTGCCCACTTGGCAGTACATCAAGTGTATCATATGCCAAGTC
CGCCCCCTATTGACGTCAATGACGGTAAATGGCCCGCCTGGCATTATGCCCAGTACATGACCTTACGGGA
CTTTCCTACTTGGCAGTACATCTACGTATTAGTCATCGCTATTACCATGCTGATGCGGTTTTGGCAGTAC
ACCAATGGGCGTGGATAGCGGTTTGACTCACGGGGATTTCCAAGTCTCCACCCCATTGACGTCAATGGGA
GTTTGTTTTGGCACCAAAATCAACGGGACTTTCCAAAATGTCGTAATAACCCCGCCCCGTTGACGCAAAT
GGGCGGTAGGCGTGTACGGTGGGAGGTCTATATAAGCAGACGTCGTTTAGTGAACCGTCAGATCACTAGA
TGCTTTATTGCGGTAGTTTATCACAGTTAAATTGCTAACGCCAGTCTCGAACTTAACGTGCAGAAGTTGG
TCGTGAGGCACTGGGCAGGTAAGTATCGGGCCCTTTGTGCGGGGGGAGCGGCTCGGGGCTGTCCGCGGGG
GGACGGCTGCCTTCGGGGGGGACGGGGCAGGGCGGGGTTCGGCTTCTGGCGTGTGACCGGCGGCTCTAGA
GCCTCTGCTAACCATGTTCATGCCTTCTTCTTTTTCCTACAGCTCCTGGGCAACGTGCTGGTTATTGTGC
TGTCTCATCATTTTGGCAAAGAATTGGATCGGACCGAAATTAATACGACTCACTATAGGGGAATTGTGAG
CGGATAACAATTCCCCGGAGTTAATCCGGGACCTTTAATTCAACCCAACACAATATATTATAGTTAAATA
AGAATTATTATCAAATCATTTGTATATTAATTAAAATACTATACTGTAAATTACATTTTATTTACAATCA
AAGGAGATATACCATGGAGCAGAAGCTGATCTCCGAGGAGGACCTGGGATCTGGATCTGCTAGCATGGAC
TGCTGTATCATCCGCGTCAGCCTGGACGTGGACAATGGCAACATGTACAAGAGCATCCTGGTGACCAGCC
AAGATAAGGCTCCGGCTGTAATCCGCAAGGCCATGGACAAACACAACCTGGAGGAGGAGGAGCCGGAGGA
CTATGAGCTGCTGCAGATTCTCTCAGATGACCGGAAGCTGAAGATCCCTGAAAACGCCAACGTCTTCTAT
GCCATGAACTCTACCGCCAACTATGACTTTGTCCTCAAGAAGCGGACCTTCTCCGGAGGATCCGGTTCAC
TCGAGATGGTGAGCAAGGGCGAAGAGCTGTTCACCGGCGTGGTGCCCATCCTGGTGGAGCTGGACGGCGA
CGTGAACGGCCACAAGTTCAGCGTGAGCGGCGAGGGCGAGGGCGACGCCACCTACGGCAAGCTGACCCTG
AAGCTGCTGTGCACCACCGGCAAGCTGCCCGTGCCCTGGCCCACCCTGGTGACCACCCTGGGCTACGGCG
TGCAGTGCTTCGCCCGGTACCCCGACCACATGAAGCAGCACGACTTCTTCAAGAGCGCCATGCCCGAGGG
CTACGTGCAGGAGCGGACCATCTTCTTCAAGGACGACGGCAACTACAAGACCCGGGCCGAGGTGAAGTTC
GAGGGCGACACCCTGGTGAACCGGATCGAGCTGAAGGGCATCGACTTCAAGGAGGACGGCAACATCCTGG
GCCACAAGCTGGAGTACAACTACAACAGCCACAACGTGTACATCACCGCCGACAAGCAGAAGAACGGCAT
CAAGGCCAACTTCAAGATCCGGCACAACATCGAGGACGGCGGCGTGCAGCTGGCCGACCACTACCAGCAG
AACACCCCCATCGGCGACGGCCCCGTGCTGCTGCCCGACAACCACTACCTGAGCTACCAGAGCGCCCTGT
TCAAGGACCCCAACGAGAAGCGGGACCACATGGTGCTGCTGGAGTTCCTGACCGCCGCCGGCATCACCGA
GGGCATGGACGAGCTGTACAAGGAGCAGAAGCTGATCTCCGAGGAGGACCTGGAATTCGGAAGCGGAGCT
ACTAACTTCAGCCTGCTGAAGCAGGCTGGAGACGTGGAGGAGAACCCTGGACCTCTGCAGAGGCCTAACT
CGAAGAAGACATCCAACAGCCAGAAAATTAATGGCAGTGGAGAGGGCAGAGGAAGTCTGCTAACATGCGG
TGACGTCGAGGAGAATCCTGGCCCACTGCAGGACTATAAGGACGATGATGACAAAGGTACCGGTATGGTG
AGCAAGGGCGAGGAGCTGTTCACCGGGGTGGTGCCCATCCTGGTCGAGCTGGACGGCGACGTAAACGGCC
ACAAGTTCAGCGTGTCCGGCGAGGGCGAGGGCGATGCCACCTACGGCAAGCTGACCCTGAAGTTCATCTG
CACCACCGGCAAGCTGCCCGTGCCCTGGCCCACCCTCGTGACCACCCTGTCCTGGGGCGTGCAGTGCTTC
GCCCGCTACCCCGACCACATGAAGCAGCACGACTTCTTCAAGTCCGCCATGCCCGAAGGCTACGTCCAGG
AGCGCACCATCTTCTTCAAGGACGACGGCAACTACAAGACCCGCGCCGAGGTGAAGTTCGAGGGCGACAC
CCTGGTGAACCGCATCGAGCTGAAGGGCATCGACTTCAAGGAGGACGGCAACATCCTGGGGCACAAGCTG
GAGTACAACGCCATCCACGGCAACGTCTATATCACCGCCGACAAGCAGAAGAACGGCATCAAGGCCAACT
TCGGCCTCAACTGCAACATCGAGGACGGCAGCGTGCAGCTCGCCGACCACTACCAGCAGAACACCCCCAT
CGGCGACGGCCCCGTGCTGCTGCCCGACAACCACTACCTGAGCACCCAGTCCAAGCTGAGCAAAGACCCC
AACGAGAAGCGCGATCACATGGTCCTGCTGGAGTTCGTGACCGCCGCCGGGATCACTCTCGGCATGGACG
AGCTGTACAAGTCCGGACTCAGATCTCGAGCTAAGCTTATGCGTGAGTATAAGCTAGTCGTTCTTGGCTC
AGGAGGCGTTGGAAAGTCTGCTTTGACTGTACAATTTGTTCAAGGAATTTTTGTAGAAAAATACGATCCT
ACGATAGAAGATTCTTATAGAAAGCAAGTTGAAGTAGATGCACAACAGTGTATGCTTGAAATCTTGGATA
CTGCAGGAACGGAGCAATTTACAGCAATGAGGGATTTATACATGAAAAATGGACAAGGATTTGCATTAGT
TTATTCCATCACAGCACAGTCCACATTTAACGATTTACAAGACCTGAGAGAACAGATTCTTCGAGTTAAA
GACACTGATGATGTTCCAATGATTCTTGTTGGTAATAAGTGTGACTTGGAAGATGAAAGAGTTGTAGGGA
AGGAACAAGGTCAAAATCTAGCAAGACAATGGAACAACTGTGCATTCTTAGAATCTTCTGCAAAATCAAA
AATAAATGTTAATGAGATCTTTTATGACCTAGTGCGGCAAATTAACAGAAAAACTCCAGTGCCTGGGAAG
GCTCGCAAAAAGTCATCATGTCAGCTGCTTTAACGGCCGCACAGCTGTATACACGTGCAAGCCAGCCAGA
ACTCGCCCCGGAAGACCCCGAGGATCTCGAGCACCACCATCACCATCACCATCACTAAGTGATTAACCTC
AGGTGCAGGCTGCCTATCAGAAGGTGGTGGCTGGTGTGGCCAATGCCCTGGCTCACAAATACCACTGAGA
TCGATCTTTTTCCCTCTGCCAAAAATTATGGGGACATCATGAAGCCCCTTGAGCATCTGACTTCTGGCTA
ATAAAGGAAATTTATTTTCATTGCAATAGTGTGTTGGAATTTTTTGTGTCTCTCACTCGGAAGGACATAT
GGGAGGGCAAATCATTTAAAACATCAGAATGAGTATTTGGTTTAGAGTTTGGCAACATATGCCCATATGT
AACTAGCATAACCCCTTGGGGCCTCTAAACGGGTCTTGAGGGGTTTTTTGCTGAAAGCATGCGGAGGAAA
TTCTCCTTGAAGTTTCCCTGGTGTTCAAAGTAAAGGAGTTTGCACCAGACGCACCTCTGTTCACTGGTCC
GGCGTATTAAAACACGATACATTGTTATTAGTACATTTATTAAGCGCTAGATTCTGTGCGTTGTTGATTT
ACAGACAATTGTTGTACGTATTTTAATAATTCATTAAATTTATAATCTTTAGGGTGGTATGTTAGAGCGA
AAATCAAATGATTTTCAGCGTCTTTATATCTGAATTTAAATATTAAATCCTCAATAGATTTGTAAAATAG
GTTTCGATTAGTTTCAAACAAGGGTTGTTTTTCCGAACCGATGGCTGGACTATCTAATGGATTTTCGCTC
AACGCCACAAAACTTGCCAAATCTTGTAGCAGCAATCTAGCTTTGTCGATATTCGTTTGTGTTTTGTTTT
GTAATAAAGGTTCGACGTCGTTCAAAATATTATGCGCTTTTGTATTTCTTTCATCACTGTCGTTAGTGTA
CAATTGACTCGACGTAAACACGTTAAATAGAGCTTGGACATATTTAACATCGGGCGTGTTAGCTTTATTA
GGCCGATTATCGTCGTCGTCCCAACCCTCGTCGTTAGAAGTTGCTTCCGAAGACGATTTTGCCATAGCCA
CACGACGCCTATTAATTGTGTCGGCTAACACGTCCGCGATCAAATTTGTAGTTGAGCTTTTTGGAATTGC
GATCGCATAACTTCGTATAGCATACATTATACGAAGTTATAAGCTCGGAACGCTGCGCTCGGTCGTTCGG
CTGCGGCGAGCGGTATCAGCTCACTCAAAGGCGGTAATACGGTTATCCACAGAATCAGGGGATAACGCAG
GAAAGAACATGTGAGCAAAAGGCCAGCAAAAGGCCAGGAACCGTAAAAAGGCCGCGTTGCTGGCGTTTTT
CCATAGGCTCCGCCCCCTGACGAGCATCACAAAAATCGACGCTCAAGTCAGAGGTGGCGAAACCCGACAG
GACTATAAAGATACCAGGCGTTTCCCCCTGGAAGCTCCCTCGTGCGCTCTCCTGTTCCGACCCTGCCGCT
TACCGGATACCTGTCCGCCTTTCTCCCTTCGGGAAGCGTGGCGCTTTCTCATAGCTCACGCTGTAGGTAT
CTCAGTTCGGTGTAGGTCGTTCGCTCCAAGCTGGGCTGTGTGCACGAACCCCCCGTTCAGCCCGACCGCT
GCGCCTTATCCGGTAACTATCGTCTTGAGTCCAACCCGGTAAGACACGACTTATCGCCACTGGCAGCAGC
CACTGGTAACAGGATTAGCAGAGCGAGGTATGTAGGCGGTGCTACAGAGTTCTTGAAGTGGTGGCCTAAC
TACGGCTACACTAGAAGAACAGTATTTGGTATCTGCGCTCTGCTGAAGCCAGTTACCTTCGGAAAAAGAG
TTGGTAGCTCTTGATCCGGCAAACAAACCACCGCTGGTAGCGGTGGTTTTTTTGTTTGCAAGCAGCAGAT
TACGCGCAGAAAAAAAGGATCTCAAGAAGATCCTTTGTTACCAATGCTTAATCAGTGAGGCACCTATCTC
AGCGATCTGTCTATTTCGTTCATCCATAGTTGCCTGACTCCCCGTCGTGTAGATAACTACGATACGGGAG
GGCTTACCATCTGGCCCCAGTGCTGCAATGATACCGCGAGACCCACGCTCACCGGCTCCAGATTTATCAG
CAATAAACCAGCCAGCCGGAAGGGCCGAGCGCAGAAGTGGTCCTGCAACTTTATCCGCCTCCATCCAGTC
TATTAATTGTTGCCGGGAAGCTAGAGTAAGTAGTTCGCCAGTTAATAGTTTGCGCAACGTTGTTGCCATT
GCTACAGGCATCGTGGTGTCACGCTCGTCGTTTGGTATGGCTTCATTCAGCTCCGGTTCCCAACGATCAA
GGCGAGTTACATGATCCCCCATGTTGTGCAAAAAAGCGGTTAGCTCCTTCGGTCCTCCGATCGTTGTCAG
AAGTAAGTTGGCCGCAGTGTTATCACTCATGGTTATGGCAGCACTGCATAATTCTCTTACTGTCATGCCA
TCCGTAAGATGCTTTTCTGTGACTGGTGAGTACTCAACCAAGTCATTCTGAGAATAGTGTATGCGGCGAC
CGAGTTGCTCTTGCCCGGCGTCAATACGGGATAATACCGCGCCACATAGCAGAACTTTAAAAGTGCTCAT
CATTGGAAAACGTTCTTCGGGGCGAAAACTCTCAAGGATCTTACCGCTGTTGAGATCCAGTTCGATGTAA
CCCACTCGTGCACCCAACTGATCTTCAGCATCTTTTACTTTCACCAGCGTTTCTGGGTGAGCAAAAACAG
GAAGGCAAAATGCCGCAAAAAAGGGAATAAGGGCGACACGGAAATGTTGAATACTCATACTCTTCCTTTT
TCAATATTATTGAAGCATTTATCAGGGTTATTGTCTCATGTCCGCGCGTT
Features (pLannotate 1.2.2; 24 found; start..end, strand, type, name):
      4..39      +  CDS            lef2 (fragment): baculovirus late expression factor 2
    181..1008    +  misc_recomb    baculovirus recombination region (lef2/ORF603): contains ORF603 and part of lef2
   1020..1379    +  enhancer       CMV enhancer (fragment): human cytomegalovirus immediate early enhancer
   1381..1580    +  promoter       CMV promoter: human cytomegalovirus (CMV) immediate early promoter
   1732..1862    +  intron         chimeric intron (fragment): chimera between introns from chicken β-actin and rabbit β-globin
   1931..1949    +  promoter       T7 promoter: promoter for bacteriophage T7 RNA polymerase
   1950..1974    +  protein_bind   lac operator: The lac repressor binds to the lac operator to inhibit transcription in E. coli. This inhibition can be relieved by adding lactose or isopropyl-β-D-thiogalactopyranoside (IPTG). lac repressor encoded by lacI
   1990..2099    +  promoter       p10 promoter: baculovirus promoter for expression in insect cells
   2168..2440    +  CDS            RALGDS (fragment): GNDS_HUMAN - Also known as KIAA1308, RGF. Experimental evidence at protein level: Swiss-Prot protein existence level 1. Stimulates the dissociation of GDP from the Ras-related RalA and RalB GTPases which allows GTP binding and activation of the GTPases. Interacts and acts as an effector molecule for R-Ras, H-Ras, K-Ras, and Rap. From Homo sapiens (Human).
   2456..3172    +  CDS            YPet: YPet is a basic (constitutively fluorescent) yellow fluorescent protein published in 2005, derived from Aequorea victoria. It has moderate acid sensitivity.
   3390..3414    +  CDS            3xFLAG (fragment): three tandem FLAG® epitope tags
   3425..4141    +  CDS            mCerulean3: mCerulean3 is a basic (constitutively fluorescent) cyan fluorescent protein published in 2011, derived from Aequorea victoria. It is reported to be a somewhat slowly-maturing monomer with very low acid sensitivity.
   4142..4162    +  misc_feature   MCS (fragment): multiple cloning site
   4169..4720    +  CDS            RAP1B: RAP1B_HUMAN - Experimental evidence at protein level: Swiss-Prot protein existence level 1. GTP-binding protein that possesses intrinsic GTPase activity. Contributes to the polarizing activity of KRIT1 and CDH5 in the establishment and maintenance of correct endothelial cell polarity and vascular lumen. Required for the localization of phosphorylated PRKCZ, PARD3 and TIAM1 to the cell junction. Plays a role in the establishment of basal endothelial barrier function. From Homo sapiens (Human).
   4753..4785    +  CDS            HSV tag: HSV (herpes simplex virus) epitope tag
   4795..4812    +  CDS            6xHis: 6xHis affinity tag
   4827..4895    +  CDS            HBB (fragment): HBB_PONPY - Experimental evidence at transcript level: Swiss-Prot protein existence level 2. Involved in oxygen transport from the lung to the various peripheral tissues. From Pongo pygmaeus (Bornean orangutan).
   4970..5025    +  polyA_signal   β-globin poly(A) signal: rabbit β-globin polyadenylation signal (Gil and Proudfoot, 1987)
   5113..5160    +  terminator     T7 terminator: transcription terminator for bacteriophage T7 RNA polymerase
   5173..5878    +  misc_recomb    baculovirus recombination region (ORF1629): contains part of ORF1629
   5887..5920    +  protein_bind   loxP: Cre-mediated recombination occurs in the 8-bp core sequence (GCATACAT). Cre recombinase
   6088..6675    -  rep_origin     ori: high-copy-number ColE1/pMB1/pBR322/pUC origin of replication
   6688..7548    -  CDS            AmpR: β-lactamase; bla; confers resistance to ampicillin, carbenicillin, and related antibiotics
   7549..7600    -  promoter       AmpR promoter (fragment): bla
