[The description below was written by a language model from this plasmid's Addgene catalogue record and pLannotate feature annotations shown in this document.]
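Description:
Rap1B FLARE is a mammalian expression plasmid built on the pTriEx backbone that encodes a single-chain, genetically encoded FRET biosensor for the small GTPase Rap1B. It is propagated in E. coli through a high-copy ColE1/pUC-type origin and selected with ampicillin via the β-lactamase (AmpR) gene. The catalogue lists a total size of about 7.6 kb, consistent with the sequenced record.

The biosensor open reading frame is arranged, from N- to C-terminus, as a fragment of human RalGDS corresponding to its Ras/Rap-binding domain, the yellow fluorescent protein YPet, a linker region in which a partial FLAG-type epitope is annotated, a cyan fluorescent protein (listed as Cerulean in the catalogue and annotated as mCerulean3), and full-length human RAP1B. In designs of this kind, GTP loading of Rap1B allows the attached RalGDS binding domain to engage it intramolecularly. This changes the distance or orientation between the cyan donor and yellow acceptor, so the FRET signal reports Rap1B activation. HSV and 6xHis tags from the backbone lie downstream of RAP1B, but the record does not state whether they are translated in frame with the sensor.

Expression in mammalian cells is driven by the CMV enhancer with an annotated CMV promoter and chimeric intron, and terminated by a rabbit β-globin poly(A) signal. The pTriEx backbone also carries a T7 promoter with lac operator and T7 terminator for bacterial expression. For insect cells it provides a p10 promoter and flanking baculovirus recombination regions (lef2/ORF603 and ORF1629). A loxP site is also present. The associated work used the construct for live-cell imaging of Rap1 activity, including lattice light-sheet FRET microscopy.
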