Addgene plasmid #134927: Rap1B FLARE
Purpose: Rap1B biosensor
Depositing lab: Klaus Hahn. Publication: Software for lattice light-sheet imaging of FRET biosensors, illustrated with a new Rap1 biosensor. O'Shaughnessy EC, Stone OJ, LaFosse PK, Azoitei ML, Tsygankov D, Heddleston JM, Legant WR, Wittchen ES, Burridge K, Elston TC, Betzig E, Chew TL, Adalsteinsson D, Hahn KM. J Cell Biol. 2019 Sep 2;218(9):3153-3160. doi: 10.1083/jcb.201903019. Epub 2019 Aug 23. PubMed 31444239.
Backbone
  Vector backbone: pTriEx
  Backbone size w/o insert (bp): 5000
  Total vector size (bp): 7597
  Vector type: Mammalian Expression
Growth in bacteria
  Bacterial resistance: Ampicillin, 100 μg/mL
  Growth temperature: 37°C
  Growth strain: DH5alpha
  Copy number: High Copy
Gene/Insert
  Gene/Insert name: RaIGDS RBD, YPet, Cerulean, Rap1B
  Species: H. sapiens (human)
Terms and licenses: Academic/Nonprofit Terms; Industry Terms: Not Available to Industry
How to cite: Rap1B FLARE was a gift from Klaus Hahn (Addgene plasmid # 134927 ; http://n2t.net/addgene:134927 ; RRID:Addgene_134927)
